>Addgene plasmid #16108 | pOX-twk8 | addgene partial sequence | sequence record 22820 | T3 5'-GCAATTAACCCTCACTAAAGG-3'
NTGGTCCTTCTTGTTCTTTTTGCAGAAGCTCAGAATAAACGCTCAACTTTGGCAGAGCTAGCGTCGACGG
TATCGATAAGCTTGATATCGAATTCCTGCAGCCCGGGGGATCCACTAGTTCTAGAACTAGTGGATCCNCC
GGGCTGCAGGAATTCNGCACNAGAAGTTTGAGCCATGCCGGTGCTTTTACNAGCCGTCGGATTTGGGAGA
TCTTCCAATACCAACCGGAATTTACGGCCCAGCTCGGGGGCATCCGGCGACCGTCTTCGTAGACCATCTC
AGATGTCAGCAGGAGCACAATCATCTGCAACAAGACATTCACAAGGAGACAAAGATAAAGTGGTACAGAG
TCGANTTCNTGATCAAGAACCAGAAGTAAAAGAACCTGAAACATGGGGTAATAGATTTCATCGAATGTNT
AAAGAATACCATATAAAGTATCTGTTCCCATTGATATTCATCATGTTTTACATGTTAATTGGTGCAATTA
TATTTTATTTATTAGAAAGNGGANCAGCTGAAGATGCGGCAAATGAAGAAGATTATNAATATNAACGGGA
ACGTCGATTACTACTTCTCCGAATGGAAGAATTANTTCAAGACACTGCGAGTCGTCNNCGACCGNATCGA
AAAANGGCTNTAGNANGAANNGATCGATANTTATGTAACAAANACTGGNTTTTGCTGCTAAAAACGAATC
CAATGNACGTTCATGTCAGCAATGNATTTTGCAGAACTTTATCACAACATTGGANTGGAGAAATNCNTGT
TTACTCTGTGAAAANTGCACAGTATCANCTGTGTGGNNTCATTNGTGAANN
