[The description below was written by a language model from this plasmid's Addgene catalogue record.]
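Description:
pOX-twk8 is a Xenopus oocyte expression plasmid built on the pOX backbone (about 3.2 kb without insert) and carrying the Caenorhabditis elegans gene twk-8, which encodes a tandem pore domain potassium channel (also listed as ZC410.4, KOG1418). The insert is about 2.2 kb and was placed in the vector by restriction cloning between an XbaI site at the 5′ end and an XhoI site at the 3′ end. Both sites were preserved, so the fragment can in principle be excised or transferred again. The plasmid is propagated in E. coli under ampicillin selection. The record lists the copy number as unknown and does not name the origin of replication.

The record does not explicitly state the promoter or other regulatory elements that drive expression. T3 and T7 are given as the 5′ and 3′ sequencing primers, which indicates that these phage promoter sequences flank the cloning site. In oocyte expression vectors, such promoters are generally used for in vitro transcription of capped RNA that is then injected into oocytes, but which one serves this purpose here is not specified. No epitope tags, reporters or fusion partners are recorded.

The construct comes from work cataloguing the potassium channel families revealed by the C. elegans genome. Its design fits heterologous expression of this two-pore-domain channel subunit in Xenopus oocytes, typically for electrophysiological characterisation of the resulting currents. No feature table was provided, so the description rests on the catalogue fields alone.
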