Addgene plasmid #16108: pOX-twk8
Depositing lab: Larry Salkoff. Depositing organization: Washington University in Saint Louis. Publication: Eight potassium channel families revealed by the C. elegans genome project. Wei A, Jegla T, Salkoff L. Neuropharmacology. 1996 . 35(7):805-29. 10.1016/0028-3908(96)00126-8 PubMed 8938713.
Backbone
  Vector backbone: pOX
  Backbone size w/o insert (bp): 3200
  Vector type: Xenopus Oocyte expression
Growth in bacteria
  Bacterial resistance: Ampicillin, 100 μg/mL
  Growth temperature: 37°C
  Growth strain: DH5alpha
  Copy number: Unknown
Gene/Insert
  Gene/Insert name: Tandem pore domain K+ channel (alt names: ZC410.4; KOG1418)
  Species: C. elegans (nematode)
  Insert size (bp): 2235
  GenBank ID: NM_001028425
  Entrez Gene: twk-8
  Cloning method: Restriction Enzyme; 5′ cloning site Xba1 (not destroyed); 3′ cloning site Xho1 (not destroyed)
  Sequencing primers: 5′ T3; 3′ T7
Terms and licenses: Academic/Nonprofit Terms; Industry Terms: Not Available to Industry
How to cite: pOX-twk8 was a gift from Larry Salkoff (Addgene plasmid # 16108 ; http://n2t.net/addgene:16108 ; RRID:Addgene_16108)
